>Addgene plasmid #29621 | 416Gal-FUS-R518K-YFP | addgene partial sequence | sequence record 35065 | 29621 with EGFP-N
GCTCCTCGCCCTTGCTCACCATTAAGCTTGATATCGAATTCCTGCAGCCCATCACCACTTTGTACAAGAA
AGCTGGGTCCAAATACGGCCTCTCCCTGCGATCCTGTTTGTGCTCACCCCTGGAATCCATCTTGCCAGGG
CCAAAGCCACCTCTGTCCCCACCACCCCGGCCCCCTCGGAAGCCTCCACGGTCCCCGCCGCGGCCCCGGT
AGCCGCCTCGATCATAGCCTCCTCTGCCACCACGACGATCATCCCCGTAGTTACCCCCCATGTGAGAGCC
ACCTGGTCCCCCTCCTGGGCCATCTGGTTTAGGGGCCTTACACTGGTTGCATTCATTCCTCCAAGAGAAG
TTCATATTCTCACAGGTGGGATTAGGACACTTCCAGTCACCAGCTCGCTGCTGTCCTCCACCGCCACCAC
CTCCACTGGGAAATCCTCCTCGGCCACCACCACCACTGCCACCACCTCCATAGCCTCCACGGCCCATGGG
TCCTCCTCGCCCTCGGCCTCCACGACCATTGCCACCACCCCGATTAAAGTCTGCCCGGCGAGTAGCAAAT
GAGACCTTGATAGGATTTCCGGAGAATTCTTTACCATCAAACCAGTCAATAGCTGCTTTAGCTGAAGGTG
GGTCATCAAAAGAGACCGTTGCCTCTCCCTTCAGCTTGCCAGTTTCCCTGTCTGTGTACAAATTAATCAT
GGGCTGTCCCGTTTTCTTGTTTGTCTTAATAATACCAATCTGCTTGAAGTAATCAGCCACAGACTCAATT
GTAACATTCTCACCCAGGCCTTGCACAAAGATGGTGTTGTTGTCTGAATTATCCTGTTCGGAGTCATGAC
GTGATCCTTGGTCCCGAGGGCCAC
