[The description below was written by a language model from this plasmid's Addgene catalogue record.]
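Description:
416Gal-FUS-R518K-YFP is a yeast expression plasmid built on pAG416Gal-ccdB-EYFP, a member of the pAG Gateway destination vector series for Saccharomyces cerevisiae. The "416" designation conventionally indicates a centromeric (CEN/ARS), low-copy backbone carrying URA3, and the record confirms URA3 as the yeast selectable marker, allowing maintenance in ura3 auxotrophic strains on medium lacking uracil. In bacteria the plasmid is selected with ampicillin and is listed as low copy. No feature table is provided, so the origins of replication and exact regulatory elements are not itemised. The record lists a ccdB-tolerant strain for propagation and restriction enzyme cloning as the method, which sits oddly with a backbone whose ccdB cassette is normally replaced by the insert through recombination. The record does not resolve this.

The insert is human FUS (also called TLS, fused in sarcoma/translocated in liposarcoma), about 1.6 kb, carrying the R518K substitution and fused at its C terminus to YFP. As the "Gal" in the name implies, expression is expected to come from a galactose-inducible GAL1 promoter, which gives tight control: repressed in glucose and induced in galactose. This is useful when the expressed protein is toxic. The YFP fusion allows the localisation of the protein and the formation of cytoplasmic inclusions to be followed by fluorescence microscopy in living cells.

The associated publication concerns the molecular determinants and genetic modifiers of FUS/TLS aggregation and toxicity in the context of ALS. The construct therefore fits a yeast model in which the behaviour of this mutant FUS can be compared with wild-type and other variants for aggregation, localisation and growth effects.
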