Addgene plasmid #29621: 416Gal-FUS-R518K-YFP
Depositing lab: Aaron Gitler. Depositing organization: University of Pennsylvania. Publication: Molecular determinants and genetic modifiers of aggregation and toxicity for the ALS disease protein FUS/TLS. Sun Z, Diaz Z, Fang X, Hart MP, Chesi A, Shorter J, Gitler AD. PLoS Biol. 2011 Apr;9(4):e1000614. doi: 10.1371/journal.pbio.1000614. Epub 2011 Apr 26. PubMed 21541367.
Backbone
  Vector backbone: pAG416Gal-ccdB-EYFP
  Backbone manufacturer: Susan Lindquist (Addgene plasmid # 14219)
  Backbone size w/o insert (bp): 8004
  Vector type: Yeast Expression
  Selectable markers: URA3
Growth in bacteria
  Bacterial resistance: Ampicillin, 100 μg/mL
  Growth temperature: 37°C
  Growth strain: ccdB Survival
  Growth instructions: ccdB Survival
  Copy number: Low Copy
Gene/Insert
  Gene/Insert name: FUS (alt names: TLS; fused in sarcoma; translocated in liposarcoma)
  Species: H. sapiens (human)
  Insert size (bp): 1578
  Mutation: R518K
  Entrez Gene: FUS (a.k.a. ALS6, ETM4, FUS1, HNRNPP2, POMP75, TLS, altFUS)
  Tag / fusion protein: YFP (C terminal on insert)
  Cloning method: Restriction Enzyme
  Sequencing primers: 5′ n/a
Terms and licenses: Academic/Nonprofit Terms; Industry Terms: Not Available to Industry
How to cite: 416Gal-FUS-R518K-YFP was a gift from Aaron Gitler (Addgene plasmid # 29621 ; http://n2t.net/addgene:29621 ; RRID:Addgene_29621)
